>Addgene plasmid #174289 | pAPM-miR30-ZC3HAV1-ts1 | addgene full sequence | sequence record 343464 | Addgene NGS Result
TAGTGAGGAGGCTTTTTTGGAGGCCTAGGCTTTTGCAAAAAGCTCGCGTTGACATTGATTATTGACTAGT
TATTAATAGTAATCAATTACGGGGTCATTAGTTCATAGCCCATATATGGAGTTCCGCGTTACATAACTTA
CGGTAAATGGCCCGCCTGGCTGACCGCCCAACGACCCCCGCCCATTGACGTCAATAATGACGTATGTTCC
CATAGTAACGCCAATAGGGACTTTCCATTGACGTCAATGGGTGGAGTATTTACGGTAAACTGCCCACTTG
GCAGTACATCAAGTGTATCATATGCCAAGTACGCCCCCTATTGACGTCAATGACGGTAAATGGCCCGCCT
GGCATTATGCCCAGTACATGACCTTATGGGACTTTCCTACTTGGCAGTACATCTACGTATTAGTCATCGC
TATTACCATGGTGATGCGGTTTTGGCAGTACATCAATGGGCGTGGATAGCGGTTTGACTCACGGGGATTT
CCAAGTCTCCACCCCATTGACGTCAATGGGAGTTTGTTTTGGCACCAAAATCAACGGGACTTTCCAAAAT
GTCGTAACAACTCCGCCCCATTGACGCAAATGGGCGGTAGGCGTGTACGGTGGGAGGTCTATATAAGCAG
CGCGTTTTGCCTGTACTGGGTCTCTCTGGTTAGACCAGATCTGAGCCTGGGAGCTCTCTGGCTAACTAGG
GAACCCACTGCTTAAGCCTCAATAAAGCTTGCCTTGAGTGCTTCAAGTAGTGTGTGCCCGTCTGTTGTGT
GACTCTGGTAACTAGAGATCCCTCAGACCCTTTTAGTCAGTGTGGAAAATCTCTAGCAGTGGCGCCCGAA
CAGGGACTTGAAAGCGAAAGGGAAACCAGAGGAGCTCTCTCGACGCAGGACTCGGCTTGCTGAAGCGCGC
ACGGCAAGAGGCGAGGGGCGGCGACTGGTGAGTACGCCAAAAATTTTGACTAGCGGAGGCTAGAAGGAGA
GAGATGGGTGCGAGAGCGTCAGTATTAAGCGGGGGAGAATTAGATCGCGATGGGAAAAAATTCGGTTAAG
GCCAGGGGGAAAGAAAAAATATAAATTAAAACATATAGTATGGGCAAGCAGGGAGCTAGAACGATTCGCA
GTTAATCCTGGCCTGTTAGAAACATCAGAAGGCTGTAGACAAATACTGGGACAGCTACAACCATCCCTTC
AGACAGGATCAGAAGAACTTAGATCATTATATAATACAGTAGCAACCCTCTATTGTGTGCATCAAAGGAT
AGAGATAAAAGACACCAAGGAAGCTTTAGACAAGATAGAGGAAGAGCAAAACAAAAGTAAGACCACCGCA
CAGCAAGCGGCCGGCCGCTGATCTTCAGACCTGGAGGAGGAGATATGAGGGACAATTGGAGAAGTGAATT
ATATAAATATAAAGTAGTAAAAATTGAACCATTAGGAGTAGCACCCACCAAGGCAAAGAGAAGAGTGGTG
CAGAGAGAAAAAAGAGCAGTGGGAATAGGAGCTTTGTTCCTTGGGTTCTTGGGAGCAGCAGGAAGCACTA
TGGGCGCAGCGTCAATGACGCTGACGGTACAGGCCAGACAATTATTGTCTGGTATAGTGCAGCAGCAGAA
CAATTTGCTGAGGGCTATTGAGGCGCAACAGCATCTGTTGCAACTCACAGTCTGGGGCATCAAGCAGCTC
CAGGCAAGAATCCTGGCTGTGGAAAGATACCTAAAGGATCAACAGCTCCTGGGGATTTGGGGTTGCTCTG
GAAAACTCATTTGCACCACTGCTGTGCCTTGGAATGCTAGTTGGAGTAATAAATCTCTGGAACAGATTTG
GAATCACACGACCTGGATGGAGTGGGACAGAGAAATTAACAATTACACAAGCTTAATACACTCCTTAATT
GAAGAATCGCAAAACCAGCAAGAAAAGAATGAACAAGAATTATTGGAATTAGATAAATGGGCAAGTTTGT
GGAATTGGTTTAACATAACAAATTGGCTGTGGTATATAAAATTATTCATAATGATAGTAGGAGGCTTGGT
AGGTTTAAGAATAGTTTTTGCTGTACTTTCTATAGTGAATAGAGTTAGGCAGGGATATTCACCATTATCG
TTTCAGACCCACCTCCCAACCCCGAGGGGACCCGACAGGCCCGAAGGAATAGAAGAAGAAGGTGGAGAGA
GAGACAGAGACAGATCCATTCGATTAGTGAACGGATCGGCACTGCGTGCGCCAATTCTGCAGACAAATGG
CAGTATTCATCCACAATTTTAAAAGAAAAGGGGGGATTGGGGGGTACAGTGCAGGGGAAAGAATAGTAGA
CATAATAGCAACAGACATACAAACTAAAGAATTACAAAAACAAATTACAAAAATTCAAAATTTTCGGGTT
TATTACAGGGACAGCAGAGATCCAGTTTGGTTAATTAACTGCAGCCCCGATAAAATAAAAGATTTTATTT
AGTCTCCAGAAAAAGGGGGGAATGAAAGACCCCACCTGTAGGTTTGGCAAGCTAGCTGCAGTAACGCCAT
TTTGCAAGGCATGGAAAAATACCAAACCAAGAATAGAGAAGTTCAGATCAAGGGCGGGTACATGAAAATA
GCTAACGTTGGGCCAAACAGGATATCTGCGGTGAGCAGTTTCGGCCCCGGCCCGGGGCCAAGAACAGATG
GTCACCGCAGTTTCGGCCCCGGCCCGAGGCCAAGAACAGATGGTCCCCAGATATGGCCCAACCCTCAGCA
GTTTCTTAAGACCCATCAGATGTTTCCAGGCTCCCCCAAGGACCTGAAATGACCCTGCGCCTTATTTGAA
TTAACCAATCAGCCTGCTTCTCGCTTCTGTTCGCGCGCTTCTGCTTCCCGAGCTCTATAAAAGAGCTCAC
AACCCCTCACTCGGCGCGCCAGTCCTCCGACAGACTGAGTCGCCCGGGGGTCTAGAACGCGTGCCGCCAT
GACCGAATACAAACCTACCGTGAGGCTGGCTACAAGAGATGATGTCCCAAGGGCTGTGAGAACACTGGCC
GCCGCTTTTGCCGATTACCCTGCCACACGCCACACTGTGGACCCAGATCGGCATATCGAGAGAGTGACTG
AGCTGCAGGAACTGTTCCTGACCCGAGTGGGCCTGGACATTGGGAAGGTCTGGGTCGCAGACGATGGAGC
AGCTGTGGCTGTCTGGACCACACCAGAGAGCGTGGAAGCCGGAGCTGTCTTTGCAGAGATCGGCCCTAGA
ATGGCAGAACTGAGCGGCTCCAGGCTGGCAGCACAGCAGCAGATGGAGGGACTGCTGGCCCCACACAGGC
CTAAGGAACCAGCATGGTTCCTGGCTACCGTGGGGGTCTCTCCTGACCATCAGGGCAAAGGACTGGGAAG
TGCTGTGGTCCTGCCAGGAGTGGAGGCTGCAGAACGAGCTGGAGTCCCTGCATTTCTGGAGACCTCTGCT
CCACGAAACCTGCCCTTCTATGAACGGCTGGGCTTTACTGTGACCGCAGATGTGGAGGTCCCCGAAGGAC
CTAGGACCTGGTGCATGACACGCAAACCCGGCGCCTGAGCGATCGCCGCGGCCGCCTTCTTAACCCAACA
GAAGGCTCGAGAAGGTATATTGCTGTTGACAGTGAGCGACCCGAGATATGCAAAAGTTATTAGTGAAGCC
ACAGATGTAATAACTTTTGCATATCTCGGGCTGCCTACTGCCTCGGACTTCAAGGGGCTAGAATTCGGCA
GCTGTAGATCTTAGCCACTTTTTAAAAGAAAAGGGGGGACTGGAAGGGCTAACTGCATCCGGACTGTACT
GGGTCTCTCTGGTTAGACCAGATCTGAGCCTGGGAGCTCTCTGGCTAACTAGGGAACCCACTGCTTAAGC
CTCAATAAAGCTTGCCTTGAGTGCTTCAAGTAGTGTGTGCCCGTCTGTTGTGTGACTCTGGTAACTAGAG
ATCCCTCAGACCCTTTTAGTCAGTGTGGAAAATCTCTAGCAGGGCCCGTTTCATGTGAGCAAAAGGCCAG
CAAAAGGCCAGGAACCGTAAAAAGGCCGCGTTGCTGGCGTTTTTCCATAGGCTCCGCCCCCCTGACGAGC
ATCACAAAAATCGACGCTCAAGTCAGAGGTGGCGAAACCCGACAGGACTATAAAGATACCAGGCGTTTCC
CCCTGGAAGCTCCCTCGTGCGCTCTCCTGTTCCGACCCTGCCGCTTACCGGATACCTGTCCGCCTTTCTC
CCTTCGGGAAGCGTGGCGCTTTCTCATAGCTCACGCTGTAGGTATCTCAGTTCGGTGTAGGTCGTTCGCT
CCAAGCTGGGCTGTGTGCACGAACCCCCCGTTCAGCCCGACCGCTGCGCCTTATCCGGTAACTATCGTCT
TGAGTCCAACCCGGTAAGACACGACTTATCGCCACTGGCAGCAGCCACTGGTAACAGGATTAGCAGAGCG
AGGTATGTAGGCGGTGCTACAGAGTTCTTGAAGTGGTGGCCTAACTACGGCTACACTAGAAGAACAGTAT
TTGGTATCTGCGCTCTGCTGAAGCCAGTTACCTTCGGAAAAAGAGTTGGTAGCTCTTGATCCGGCAAACA
AACCACCGCTGGTAGCGGTGGTTTTTTTGTTTGCAAGCAGCAGATTACGCGCAGAAAAAAAGGATCTCAA
GAAGATCCTTTGATCTTTTCTACGGGGTCTGACGCTCAGTGGAACGAAAACTCACGTTAAGGGATTTTGG
TCATGAGATTATCAAAAAGGATCTTCACCTAGATCCTTTTAAATTAAAAATGAAGTTTTAAATCAATCTA
AAGTATATATGAGTAAACTTGGTCTGACAGTTACCAATGCTTAATCAGTGAGGCACCTATCTCAGCGATC
TGTCTATTTCGTTCATCCATAGTTGCCTGACTCCCCGTCGTGTAGATAACTACGATACGGGAGGGCTTAC
CATCTGGCCCCAGTGCTGCAATGATACCGCGAGACCCACGCTCACCGGCTCCAGATTTATCAGCAATAAA
CCAGCCAGCCGGAAGGGCCGAGCGCAGAAGTGGTCCTGCAACTTTATCCGCCTCCATCCAGTCTATTAAT
TGTTGCCGGGAAGCTAGAGTAAGTAGTTCGCCAGTTAATAGTTTGCGCAACGTTGTTGCCATTGCTACAG
GCATCGTGGTGTCACGCTCGTCGTTTGGTATGGCTTCATTCAGCTCCGGTTCCCAACGATCAAGGCGAGT
TACATGATCCCCCATGTTGTGCAAAAAAGCGGTTAGCTCCTTCGGTCCTCCGATCGTTGTCAGAAGTAAG
TTGGCCGCAGTGTTATCACTCATGGTTATGGCAGCACTGCATAATTCTCTTACTGTCATGCCATCCGTAA
GATGCTTTTCTGTGACTGGTGAGTACTCAACCAAGTCATTCTGAGAATAGTGTATGCGGCGACCGAGTTG
CTCTTGCCCGGCGTCAATACGGGATAATACCGCGCCACATAGCAGAACTTTAAAAGTGCTCATCATTGGA
AAACGTTCTTCGGGGCGAAAACTCTCAAGGATCTTACCGCTGTTGAGATCCAGTTCGATGTAACCCACTC
GTGCACCCAACTGATCTTCAGCATCTTTTACTTTCACCAGCGTTTCTGGGTGAGCAAAAACAGGAAGGCA
AAATGCCGCAAAAAAGGGAATAAGGGCGACACGGAAATGTTGAATACTCATACTCTTCCTTTTTCAATAT
TATTGAAGCATTTATCAGGGTTATTGTCTCATGAGCGGATACATATTTGAATGTATTTAGAAAAATAAAC
AAATAGGGGTTCCGCGCACATTTCCCCGAAAAGTGCCACCTGACGTCGACGGATCGGGAGATCTCCCGAT
CCCCTATGGTGCACTCTCAGTACAATCTGCTCTGATGCCGCATAGTTAAGCCAGTATCTGCTCCCTGCTT
GTGTGTTGGAGGTCGCTGAGTAGTGCGCGAGCAAAATTTAAGCTACAACAAGGCAAGGCTTGACCGACAA
TTGCATGAAGAATCTGCTTAGGGTTAGGCGTTTTGCGCTGCTTCGCGATGTACGGGCCAGATATACGCGC
TGTGGAATGTGTGTCAGTTAGGGTGTGGAAAGTCCCCAGGCTCCCCAGCAGGCAGAAGTATGCAAAGCAT
GCATCTCAATTAGTCAGCAACCAGGTGTGGAAAGTCCCCAGGCTCCCCAGCAGGCAGAAGTATGCAAAGC
ATGCATCTCAATTAGTCAGCAACCATAGTCCCGCCCCTAACTCCGCCCATCCCGCCCCTAACTCCGCCCA
GTTCCGCCCATTCTCCGCCCCATGGCTGACTAATTTTTTTTATTTATGCAGAGGCCGAGGCCGCCTCTGC
CTCTGAGCTATTCCAGAAG
Features (pLannotate 1.2.2; 19 found; start..end, strand, type, name):
     51..430     +  enhancer       CMV enhancer: human cytomegalovirus immediate early enhancer
    431..630     +  promoter       CMV promoter: human cytomegalovirus (CMV) immediate early promoter
    648..828     +  LTR            5' LTR (truncated): truncated 5' long terminal repeat (LTR) from HIV-1
    875..1000    +  misc_feature   HIV-1 Ψ: packaging signal of human immunodeficiency virus type 1
    984..1322    +  CDS            HIV-1 gag (fragment): gag protein from human immunodeficiency virus 1; gag
   1497..1730    +  misc_feature   RRE: The Rev response element (RRE) of HIV-1 allows for Rev-dependent mRNA export from the nucleus to the cytoplasm.
   2107..2207    +  CDS            Rev (fragment): human immunodeficiency virus 1 (HIV-1) Rev protein; rev; enhances nuclear export of unspliced and incompletely spliced viral mRNAs
   2257..2374    +  misc_feature   cPPT/CTS: central polypurine tract and central termination sequence of HIV-1
   2511..2918    +  promoter       SFFV promoter: spleen focus-forming virus long terminal repeat (LTR) promoter
   2939..3535    +  CDS            pac: PUAC_STRAD - Protein predicted: Swiss-Prot protein existence level 4. Detoxification of puromycin. From Streptomyces alboniger.
   3560..3605    +  ncRNA          5' miR-30a (fragment): sequence upstream of the 71-nt precursor of the human miR-30a microRNA (Zeng et al., 2002) miRNA
   3675..3700    +  ncRNA          3' miR-30a (fragment): sequence downstream of the 71-nt precursor of the human miR-30a microRNA (Zeng et al., 2002) miRNA
   3730..3749    +  misc_feature   cPPT/CTS (fragment): central polypurine tract and central termination sequence of HIV-1
   3781..3961    +  LTR            5' LTR (truncated): truncated 5' long terminal repeat (LTR) from HIV-1
   4032..4620    -  rep_origin     ori: high-copy-number ColE1/pMB1/pBR322/pUC origin of replication
   4791..5651    -  CDS            AmpR: β-lactamase; bla; confers resistance to ampicillin, carbenicillin, and related antibiotics
   5652..5756    -  promoter       AmpR promoter: bla
   5815..5867    -  misc_feature   bom (fragment): basis of mobility region from pBR322
   6029..39      +  promoter       SV40 promoter (across the origin): SV40 enhancer and early promoter
