[The description below was written by a language model from this plasmid's Addgene catalogue record and pLannotate feature annotations shown in this document.]
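Description:
pAPM-miR30-ZC3HAV1-ts1 is an HIV-1-based lentiviral RNAi vector built on the pAPM-miR30 backbone for knockdown of human ZC3HAV1 (also known as ZAP or PARP13). In bacteria it is maintained through a high-copy ColE1/pUC-type origin and selected with ampicillin via the β-lactamase gene. The annotated full sequence is about 6.3 kb.

The transfer-vector portion begins with a CMV enhancer/promoter placed upstream of a truncated 5' LTR, an arrangement that drives genomic RNA production in packaging cells. It is followed by the Ψ packaging signal with an adjoining gag fragment, the Rev response element for Rev-dependent nuclear export of the unspliced vector RNA, and the cPPT/CTS element. A second truncated LTR closes the proviral unit; the annotation tool labels it as a 5' LTR, but its position is that of the 3' LTR. A short fragment annotated as cPPT/CTS lies just upstream of this LTR.

The payload is a single transcription unit driven by the spleen focus-forming virus (SFFV) LTR promoter. It encodes puromycin N-acetyltransferase (pac), followed immediately by human miR-30a flanking sequences that bracket the ZC3HAV1-targeting hairpin. Because the shRNA is embedded in a microRNA scaffold, it can be expressed from this Pol II promoter on the same transcript as the resistance gene and then processed by the cellular microRNA machinery. Puromycin selection therefore enriches for transduced cells that also express the knockdown hairpin. The "ts1" suffix presumably denotes one target site, though the record does not define it. The associated publication concerns innate immune detection of intron-containing HIV-1 RNA, so the vector's use was probably to test the contribution of ZC3HAV1 in that setting.
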