Addgene plasmid #174289: pAPM-miR30-ZC3HAV1-ts1
Purpose: ZC3HAV1 knockdown
Depositing lab: Jeremy Luban. Depositing organization: University of Massachusetts, Worcester. Publication: IFIH1 (MDA5) is required for innate immune detection of intron-containing RNA expressed from the HIV-1 provirus. Guney MH, Nagalekshmi K, McCauley SM, Carbone C, Aydemir O, Luban J. Proc Natl Acad Sci U S A. 2024 Jul 16;121(29):e2404349121. doi: 10.1073/pnas.2404349121. Epub 2024 Jul 10. PubMed 38985764.
Backbone
  Vector backbone: pAPM-miR30
  Vector type: Lentiviral, RNAi
  Selectable markers: Puromycin
Growth in bacteria
  Bacterial resistance: Ampicillin, 100 μg/mL
  Growth temperature: 30°C
  Growth strain: NEB Stable
  Copy number: High Copy
Gene/Insert
  Gene/Insert name: ZC3HAV1 shRNA
  gRNA/shRNA sequence: ATAACTTTTGCATATCTCGGGC
  Species: H. sapiens (human)
  Entrez Gene: ZC3HAV1 (a.k.a. ARTD13, FLB6421, PARP13, ZAP, ZC3H2, ZC3HDC2)
  Promoter: SFFV
  Cloning method: Restriction Enzyme; 5′ cloning site unknown (unknown if destroyed)
Terms and licenses: Academic/Nonprofit Terms; Industry Terms: Not Available to Industry
Depositor comments: Please visit https://doi.org/10.1101/2023.11.17.567619 for bioRxiv preprint.
How to cite: pAPM-miR30-ZC3HAV1-ts1 was a gift from Jeremy Luban (Addgene plasmid # 174289 ; http://n2t.net/addgene:174289 ; RRID:Addgene_174289)
